>Addgene plasmid #235065 | Tad-CBE(TCT1) | addgene full sequence | sequence record 466798 | Addgene NGS Result
TTCACCTAGATCCTTTTAAATTAAAAATGAAGTTTTAAATCAATCTAAAGTATATATGAGTAAACTTGGT
CTGACAGTTACCAATGCTTAATCAGTGAGGCACCTATCTCAGCGATCTGTCTATTTCGTTCATCCATAGT
TGCCTGACTCCCCGTCGTGTAGATAACTACGATACGGGAGGGCTTACCATCTGGCCCCAGTGCTGCAATG
ATACCGCGGCTACCACGCTCACCGGCTCCAGATTTATCAGCAATAAACCAGCCAGCCGGAAGGGCCGAGC
GCAGAAGTGGTCCTGCAACTTTATCCGCCTCCATCCAGTCTATTAATTGTTGCCGGGAAGCTAGAGTAAG
TAGTTCGCCAGTTAATAGTTTGCGCAACGTTGTTGCCATTGCTACAGGCATCGTGGTGTCACGCTCGTCG
TTTGGTATGGCTTCATTCAGCTCCGGTTCCCAACGATCAAGGCGAGTTACATGATCCCCCATGTTGTGCA
AAAAAGCGGTTAGCTCCTTCGGTCCTCCGATCGTTGTCAGAAGTAAGTTGGCCGCAGTGTTATCACTCAT
GGTTATGGCAGCACTGCATAATTCTCTTACTGTCATGCCATCCGTAAGATGCTTTTCTGTGACTGGTGAG
TACTCAACCAAGTCATTCTGAGAATAGTGTATGCGGCGACCGAGTTGCTCTTGCCCGGCGTCAATACGGG
ATAATACCGCGCCACATAGCAGAACTTTAAAAGTGCTCATCATTGGAAAACGTTCTTCGGGGCGAAAACT
CTCAAGGATCTTACCGCTGTTGAGATCCAGTTCGATGTAACCCACTCGTGCACCCAACTGATCTTCAGCA
TCTTTTACTTTCACCAGCGTTTCTGGGTGAGCAAAAACAGGAAGGCAAAATGCCGCAAAAAAGGGAATAA
GGGCGACACGGAAATGTTGAATACTCATACTCTTCCTTTTTCAATATTATTGAAGCATTTATCAGGGTTA
TTGTCTCATGAGCGGATACATATTTGAATGTATTTAGAAAAATAAACAAATAGGGGTTCCGCGCACATTT
CCCCGAAAAGTGCCACCTGACGTCGACGGATCGGGAGATCGATCTCCCGATCCCCTAGGGTCGACTCTCA
GTACAATCTGCTCTGATGCCGCATAGTTAAGCCAGTATCTGCTCCCTGCTTGTGTGTTGGAGGTCGCTGA
GTAGTGCGCGAGCAAAATTTAAGCTACAACAAGGCAAGGCTTGACCGACAATTGCATGAAGAATCTGCTT
AGGGTTAGGCGTTTTGCGCTGCTTCGCGATGTACGGGCCAGATATACGCGTTGACATTGATTATTGACTA
GTTATTAATAGTAATCAATTACGGGGTCATTAGTTCATAGCCCATATATGGAGTTCCGCGTTACATAACT
TACGGTAAATGGCCCGCCTGGCTGACCGCCCAACGACCCCCGCCCATTGACGTCAATAATGACGTATGTT
CCCATAGTAACGCCAATAGGGACTTTCCATTGACGTCAATGGGTGGAGTATTTACGGTAAACTGCCCACT
TGGCAGTACATCAAGTGTATCATATGCCAAGTACGCCCCCTATTGACGTCAATGACGGTAAATGGCCCGC
CTGGCATTATGCCCAGTACATGACCTTATGGGACTTTCCTACTTGGCAGTACATCTACGTATTAGTCATC
GCTATTACCATGGTGATGCGGTTTTGGCAGTACATCAATGGGCGTGGATAGCGGTTTGACTCACGGGGAT
TTCCAAGTCTCCACCCCATTGACGTCAATGGGAGTTTGTTTTGGCACCAAAATCAACGGGACTTTCCAAA
ATGTCGTAACAACTCCGCCCCATTGACGCAAATGGGCGGTAGGCGTGTACGGTGGGAGGTCTATATAAGC
AGAGCTGGTTTAGTGAACCGTCAGATCCGCTAGAGATCCGCGGCCGCTAATACGACTCACTATAGGGAGA
GCCGCCACCATGAAACGGACAGCCGACGGAAGCGAGTTCGAGTCACCAAAGAAGAAGCGGAAAGTCTCTG
AAGTCGAGTTTAGCCACGAGTATTGGATGAGGCACGCACTGACCCTGGCAAAGCGAGCACGGGATGAACA
GTCTACGCCCGTGGGCGCCGTGCTGGTGCTCAACAATAGAGTGATCGGAGAGGGATGGGCTCAGTCTAAG
CGTTGTCACGACCCTACCGCACACGCAGAGATCATGGCACTGAGGCAGGGAGGCCTGGTCATGCAGAATT
ACCGCCTGTACGATGCCACCCTGTATTCGACACTCGAGCCATGCGTGATGTGCGCAGGAGCAATGATCCA
CAGCAGGATCGGAAGAGTGGTGTTCGGAGTGAAGTGGCCTCGGCATGGCGCAGTAGGCTCCCTGATGAAT
GTGCTGCACTACCCCGGCATAAAGCACCGGGTGGAGATCACAGAGGGAATCCTGGCAGACGAGTGCGCCG
CCCTGCTGTGCCGTTTCTTTAGAATGCCGAGACGGGTGTTCAAGGCCCAGAAGAAGGCACAGAGCTCCAC
CGACTCTGGAGGATCTAGCGGAGGATCCTCTGGCAGCGAGACACCAGGAACAAGCGAGTCAGCAACACCA
GAGAGCAGTGGCGGCAGCAGCGGCGGCAGCGACAAGAAGTACAGCATCGGCCTGGCCATCGGCACCAACT
CTGTGGGCTGGGCCGTGATCACCGACGAGTACAAGGTGCCCAGCAAGAAATTCAAGGTGCTGGGCAACAC
CGACCGGCACAGCATCAAGAAGAACCTGATCGGAGCCCTGCTGTTCGACAGCGGCGAAACAGCCGAGGCC
ACCCGGCTGAAGAGAACCGCCAGAAGAAGATACACCAGACGGAAGAACCGGATCTGCTATCTGCAAGAGA
TCTTCAGCAACGAGATGGCCAAGGTGGACGACAGCTTCTTCCACAGACTGGAAGAGTCCTTCCTGGTGGA
AGAGGATAAGAAGCACGAGCGGCACCCCATCTTCGGCAACATCGTGGACGAGGTGGCCTACCACGAGAAG
TACCCCACCATCTACCACCTGAGAAAGAAACTGGTGGACAGCACCGACAAGGCCGACCTGCGGCTGATCT
ATCTGGCCCTGGCCCACATGATCAAGTTCCGGGGCCACTTCCTGATCGAGGGCGACCTGAACCCCGACAA
CAGCGACGTGGACAAGCTGTTCATCCAGCTGGTGCAGACCTACAACCAGCTGTTCGAGGAAAACCCCATC
AACGCCAGCGGCGTGGACGCCAAGGCCATCCTGTCTGCCAGACTGAGCAAGAGCAGACGGCTGGAAAATC
TGATCGCCCAGCTGCCCGGCGAAAAGAAGAATGGCCTGTTCGGAAACCTGATTGCCCTGAGCCTGGGCCT
GACCCCCAACTTCAAGAGCAACTTCGACCTGGCCGAGGATGCCAAACTGCAGCTGAGCAAGGACACCTAC
GACGACGACCTGGACAACCTGCTGGCCCAGATCGGCGACCAGTACGCCGACCTGTTTCTGGCCGCCAAGA
ACCTGTCCGACGCCATCCTGCTGAGCGACATCCTGAGAGTGAACACCGAGATCACCAAGGCCCCCCTGAG
CGCCTCTATGATCAAGAGATACGACGAGCACCACCAGGACCTGACCCTGCTGAAAGCTCTCGTGCGGCAG
CAGCTGCCTGAGAAGTACAAAGAGATTTTCTTCGACCAGAGCAAGAACGGCTACGCCGGCTACATTGACG
GCGGAGCCAGCCAGGAAGAGTTCTACAAGTTCATCAAGCCCATCCTGGAAAAGATGGACGGCACCGAGGA
ACTGCTCGTGAAGCTGAACAGAGAGGACCTGCTGCGGAAGCAGCGGACCTTCGACAACGGCAGCATCCCC
CACCAGATCCACCTGGGAGAGCTGCACGCCATTCTGCGGCGGCAGGAAGATTTTTACCCATTCCTGAAGG
ACAACCGGGAAAAGATCGAGAAGATCCTGACCTTCCGCATCCCCTACTACGTGGGCCCTCTGGCCAGGGG
AAACAGCAGATTCGCCTGGATGACCAGAAAGAGCGAGGAAACCATCACCCCCTGGAACTTCGAGGAAGTG
GTGGACAAGGGCGCTTCCGCCCAGAGCTTCATCGAGCGGATGACCAACTTCGATAAGAACCTGCCCAACG
AGAAGGTGCTGCCCAAGCACAGCCTGCTGTACGAGTACTTCACCGTGTATAACGAGCTGACCAAAGTGAA
ATACGTGACCGAGGGAATGAGAAAGCCCGCCTTCCTGAGCGGCGAGCAGAAAAAGGCCATCGTGGACCTG
CTGTTCAAGACCAACCGGAAAGTGACCGTGAAGCAGCTGAAAGAGGACTACTTCAAGAAAATCGAGTGCT
TCGACTCCGTGGAAATCTCCGGCGTGGAAGATCGGTTCAACGCCTCCCTGGGCACATACCACGATCTGCT
GAAAATTATCAAGGACAAGGACTTCCTGGACAATGAGGAAAACGAGGACATTCTGGAAGATATCGTGCTG
ACCCTGACACTGTTTGAGGACAGAGAGATGATCGAGGAACGGCTGAAAACCTATGCCCACCTGTTCGACG
ACAAAGTGATGAAGCAGCTGAAGCGGCGGAGATACACCGGCTGGGGCAGGCTGAGCCGGAAGCTGATCAA
CGGCATCCGGGACAAGCAGTCCGGCAAGACAATCCTGGATTTCCTGAAGTCCGACGGCTTCGCCAACAGA
AACTTCATGCAGCTGATCCACGACGACAGCCTGACCTTTAAAGAGGACATCCAGAAAGCCCAGGTGTCCG
GCCAGGGCGATAGCCTGCACGAGCACATTGCCAATCTGGCCGGCAGCCCCGCCATTAAGAAGGGCATCCT
GCAGACAGTGAAGGTGGTGGACGAGCTCGTGAAAGTGATGGGCCGGCACAAGCCCGAGAACATCGTGATC
GAAATGGCCAGAGAGAACCAGACCACCCAGAAGGGACAGAAGAACAGCCGCGAGAGAATGAAGCGGATCG
AAGAGGGCATCAAAGAGCTGGGCAGCCAGATCCTGAAAGAACACCCCGTGGAAAACACCCAGCTGCAGAA
CGAGAAGCTGTACCTGTACTACCTGCAGAATGGGCGGGATATGTACGTGGACCAGGAACTGGACATCAAC
CGGCTGTCCGACTACGATGTGGACCATATCGTGCCTCAGAGCTTTCTGAAGGACGACTCCATCGACAACA
AGGTGCTGACCAGAAGCGACAAGAACCGGGGCAAGAGCGACAACGTGCCCTCCGAAGAGGTCGTGAAGAA
GATGAAGAACTACTGGCGGCAGCTGCTGAACGCCAAGCTGATTACCCAGAGAAAGTTCGACAATCTGACC
AAGGCCGAGAGAGGCGGCCTGAGCGAACTGGATAAGGCCGGCTTCATCAAGAGACAGCTGGTGGAAACCC
GGCAGATCACAAAGCACGTGGCACAGATCCTGGACTCCCGGATGAACACTAAGTACGACGAGAATGACAA
GCTGATCCGGGAAGTGAAAGTGATCACCCTGAAGTCCAAGCTGGTGTCCGATTTCCGGAAGGATTTCCAG
TTTTACAAAGTGCGCGAGATCAACAACTACCACCACGCCCACGACGCCTACCTGAACGCCGTCGTGGGAA
CCGCCCTGATCAAAAAGTACCCTAAGCTGGAAAGCGAGTTCGTGTACGGCGACTACAAGGTGTACGACGT
GCGGAAGATGATCGCCAAGAGCGAGCAGGAAATCGGCAAGGCTACCGCCAAGTACTTCTTCTACAGCAAC
ATCATGAACTTTTTCAAGACCGAGATTACCCTGGCCAACGGCGAGATCCGGAAGCGGCCTCTGATCGAGA
CAAACGGCGAAACCGGGGAGATCGTGTGGGATAAGGGCCGGGATTTTGCCACCGTGCGGAAAGTGCTGAG
CATGCCCCAAGTGAATATCGTGAAAAAGACCGAGGTGCAGACAGGCGGCTTCAGCAAAGAGTCTATCCTG
CCCAAGAGGAACAGCGATAAGCTGATCGCCAGAAAGAAGGACTGGGACCCTAAGAAGTACGGCGGCTTCG
ACAGCCCCACCGTGGCCTATTCTGTGCTGGTGGTGGCCAAAGTGGAAAAGGGCAAGTCCAAGAAACTGAA
GAGTGTGAAAGAGCTGCTGGGGATCACCATCATGGAAAGAAGCAGCTTCGAGAAGAATCCCATCGACTTT
CTGGAAGCCAAGGGCTACAAAGAAGTGAAAAAGGACCTGATCATCAAGCTGCCTAAGTACTCCCTGTTCG
AGCTGGAAAACGGCCGGAAGAGAATGCTGGCCTCTGCCGGCGAACTGCAGAAGGGAAACGAACTGGCCCT
GCCCTCCAAATATGTGAACTTCCTGTACCTGGCCAGCCACTATGAGAAGCTGAAGGGCTCCCCCGAGGAT
AATGAGCAGAAACAGCTGTTTGTGGAACAGCACAAGCACTACCTGGACGAGATCATCGAGCAGATCAGCG
AGTTCTCCAAGAGAGTGATCCTGGCCGACGCTAATCTGGACAAAGTGCTGTCCGCCTACAACAAGCACCG
GGATAAGCCCATCAGAGAGCAGGCCGAGAATATCATCCACCTGTTTACCCTGACCAATCTGGGAGCCCCT
GCCGCCTTCAAGTACTTTGACACCACCATCGACCGGAAGAGGTACACCAGCACCAAAGAGGTGCTGGACG
CCACCCTGATCCACCAGAGCATCACCGGCCTGTACGAGACACGGATCGACCTGTCTCAGCTGGGAGGTGA
CAGCGGCGGGAGCGGCGGGAGCGGGGGGAGCACTAATCTGAGCGACATCATTGAGAAGGAGACTGGGAAA
CAGCTGGTCATTCAGGAGTCCATCCTGATGCTGCCTGAGGAGGTGGAGGAAGTGATCGGCAACAAGCCAG
AGTCTGACATCCTGGTGCACACCGCCTACGACGAGTCCACAGATGAGAATGTGATGCTGCTGACCTCTGA
CGCCCCCGAGTATAAGCCTTGGGCCCTGGTCATCCAGGATTCTAACGGCGAGAATAAGATCAAGATGCTG
AGCGGAGGATCCGGAGGATCTGGAGGCAGCACCAACCTGTCTGACATCATCGAGAAGGAGACAGGCAAGC
AGCTGGTCATCCAGGAGAGCATCCTGATGCTGCCCGAAGAAGTCGAAGAAGTGATCGGAAACAAGCCTGA
GAGCGATATCCTGGTCCATACCGCCTACGACGAGAGTACCGACGAAAATGTGATGCTGCTGACATCCGAC
GCCCCAGAGTATAAGCCCTGGGCTCTGGTCATCCAGGATTCCAACGGAGAGAACAAAATCAAAATGCTGT
CTGGCGGCTCAAAAAGAACCGCCGACGGCAGCGAATTCGAGCCCAAGAAGAAGAGGAAAGTCTAACCGGT
CATCATCACCATCACCATTGAGTTTAAACCCGCTGATCAGCCTCGACTGTGCCTTCTAGTTGCCAGCCAT
CTGTTGTTTGCCCCTCCCCCGTGCCTTCCTTGACCCTGGAAGGTGCCACTCCCACTGTCCTTTCCTAATA
AAATGAGGAAATTGCATCGCATTGTCTGAGTAGGTGTCATTCTATTCTGGGGGGTGGGGTGGGGCAGGAC
AGCAAGGGGGAGGATTGGGAAGACAATAGCAGGCATGCTGGGGATGCGGTGGGCTCTATGGCTTCTGAGG
CGGAAAGAACCAGCTGGGGCTCGATACCGTCGACCTCTAGCTAGAGCTTGGCGTAATCATGGTCATAGCT
GTTTCCTGTGTGAAATTGTTATCCGCTCACAATTCCACACAACATACGAGCCGGAAGCATAAAGTGTAAA
GCCTAGGGTGCCTAATGAGTGAGCTAACTCACATTAATTGCGTTGCGCTCACTGCCCGCTTTCCAGTCGG
GAAACCTGTCGTGCCAGCTGCATTAATGAATCGGCCAACGCGCGGGGAGAGGCGGTTTGCGTATTGGGCG
CTCTTCCGCTTCCTCGCTCACTGACTCGCTGCGCTCGGTCGTTCGGCTGCGGCGAGCGGTATCAGCTCAC
TCAAAGGCGGTAATACGGTTATCCACAGAATCAGGGGATAACGCAGGAAAGAACATGTGAGCAAAAGGCC
AGCAAAAGGCCAGGAACCGTAAAAAGGCCGCGTTGCTGGCGTTTTTCCATAGGCTCCGCCCCCCTGACGA
GCATCACAAAAATCGACGCTCAAGTCAGAGGTGGCGAAACCCGACAGGACTATAAAGATACCAGGCGTTT
CCCCCTGGAAGCTCCCTCGTGCGCTCTCCTGTTCCGACCCTGCCGCTTACCGGATACCTGTCCGCCTTTC
TCCCTTCGGGAAGCGTGGCGCTTTCTCATAGCTCACGCTGTAGGTATCTCAGTTCGGTGTAGGTCGTTCG
CTCCAAGCTGGGCTGTGTGCACGAACCCCCCGTTCAGCCCGACCGCTGCGCCTTATCCGGTAACTATCGT
CTTGAGTCCAACCCGGTAAGACACGACTTATCGCCACTGGCAGCAGCCACTGGTAACAGGATTAGCAGAG
CGAGGTATGTAGGCGGTGCTACAGAGTTCTTGAAGTGGTGGCCTAACTACGGCTACACTAGAAGAACAGT
ATTTGGTATCTGCGCTCTGCTGAAGCCAGTTACCTTCGGAAAAAGAGTTGGTAGCTCTTGATCCGGCAAA
CAAACCACCGCTGGTAGCGGTGGTTTTTTTGTTTGCAAGCAGCAGATTACGCGCAGAAAAAAAGGATCTC
AAGAAGATCCTTTGATCTTTTCTACGGGGTCTGACACTCAGTGGAACGAAAACTCACGTTAAGGGATTTT
GGTCATGAGATTATCAAAAAGGATC
Features (pLannotate 1.2.2; 17 found; start..end, strand, type, name):
     78..938     -  CDS            AmpR: β-lactamase; bla; confers resistance to ampicillin, carbenicillin, and related antibiotics
    939..1043    -  promoter       AmpR promoter: bla
   1114..1158    -  misc_feature   bom (fragment): basis of mobility region from pBR322
   1313..1692    +  enhancer       CMV enhancer: human cytomegalovirus immediate early enhancer
   1693..1896    +  promoter       CMV promoter: human cytomegalovirus (CMV) immediate early promoter
   1938..1956    +  promoter       T7 promoter: promoter for bacteriophage T7 RNA polymerase
   2027..2506    +  CDS            tadA: TADA_ECOLI - Also known as yfhC. Experimental evidence at protein level: Swiss-Prot protein existence level 1. Catalyzes the deamination of adenosine to inosine at the wobble position 34 of tRNA(Arg2). Essential for cell viability. From Escherichia coli (strain K12).
   2621..6717    +  CDS            Cas9 (fragment): Cas9 (Csn1) endonuclease from the Streptococcus pyogenes Type II CRISPR/Cas system generates RNA-guided double strand breaks in DNA
   7031..7279    +  CDS            UGI: UNGI_BPPB2 - Experimental evidence at protein level: Swiss-Prot protein existence level 1. This protein binds specifically and reversibly to the host uracil-DNA glycosylase, preventing removal of uracil residues from PBS2 DNA by the host uracil-excision repair system. From Bacillus phage PBS2 (Bacteriophage PBS2).
   7397..7621    +  polyA_signal   bGH poly(A) signal: bovine growth hormone polyadenylation signal
   7625..7646    +  promoter       SV40 promoter (fragment): SV40 enhancer and early promoter
   7651..7667    +  misc_feature   MCS (fragment): pBluescript multiple cloning site
   7716..7732    -  protein_bind   lac operator: The lac repressor binds to the lac operator to inhibit transcription in E. coli. This inhibition can be relieved by adding lactose or isopropyl-β-D-thiogalactopyranoside (IPTG). lac repressor encoded by lacI
   7740..7770    -  promoter       lac promoter: promoter for the E. coli lac operon
   7785..7806    -  protein_bind   CAP binding site: CAP binding activates transcription in the presence of cAMP. E. coli catabolite activator protein
   7819..7911    -  CDS            lacI (fragment): lac repressor; lacI; The lac repressor binds to the lac operator to inhibit transcription in E. coli. This inhibition can be relieved by adding lactose or isopropyl-β-D-thiogalactopyranoside (IPTG).
   8094..8682    -  rep_origin     ori: high-copy-number ColE1/pMB1/pBR322/pUC origin of replication
