[The description below was written by a language model from this plasmid's Addgene catalogue record and pLannotate feature annotations shown in this document.]
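Description:
Tad-CBE(TCT1) is a mammalian expression plasmid encoding a cytosine base editor, built by Golden Gate assembly in a pCMV backbone. It is maintained in E. coli at high copy through a ColE1/pBR322-type origin and selected with ampicillin via the β-lactamase gene and its native promoter. The sequenced record is 8,775 nt, consistent with the stated backbone and insert sizes. The feature table also shows short leftover backbone elements (a bom fragment, lac promoter/operator, CAP site, and lacI, SV40 promoter and MCS fragments) that play no evident role in the construct's function.

The payload is a single synthetic open reading frame driven by the human CMV immediate early enhancer and promoter and terminated by the bovine growth hormone polyadenylation signal. A T7 promoter lies just upstream of the coding region and could in principle support in vitro transcription. The fusion begins with a bipartite nuclear localization signal, followed by a TadA-derived deaminase domain, the TCT1 variant. TadA is natively an E. coli tRNA adenosine deaminase, but here it is an evolved form that acts as a cytosine deaminase. Next comes Streptococcus pyogenes Cas9 carrying D10A, a nickase that cuts only one DNA strand. The C-terminus carries two copies of the phage PBS2 uracil glycosylase inhibitor and a second bpNLS, although the automated annotation marks only one UGI copy. UGI blocks uracil excision so that deaminated cytosines are retained and resolved as C-to-T changes.

No guide RNA cassette is annotated, so the guide would need to be supplied separately. The associated publication title indicates that the variant comes from work on evolving deaminase nucleic-acid-recognition hotspots to obtain high-precision cytosine base editors.
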