Addgene plasmid #235065: Tad-CBE(TCT1)
Purpose: Expresses Tad-CBE(TCT1) in mammalian cells.
Depositing lab: Weixin Tang. Publication: High-precision cytosine base editors by evolving nucleic-acid-recognition hotspots in deaminase. Wu Y, Xiao YL, Tang W. Nat Biotechnol. 2025 Jul 7:10.1038/s41587-025-02678-w. doi: 10.1038/s41587-025-02678-w. PubMed 40624252.
Backbone
  Vector backbone: pCMV with a BR322 origin
  Backbone size w/o insert (bp): 3402
  Vector type: Mammalian Expression, CRISPR
Growth in bacteria
  Bacterial resistance: Ampicillin, 100 μg/mL
  Growth temperature: 37°C
  Growth strain: DH5alpha
  Copy number: High Copy
Gene/Insert
  Gene/Insert name: Tad-CBE(TCT1)-SpCas9 D10A
  Species: Synthetic
  Insert size (bp): 5373
  Tag / fusion protein: bpNLS (N terminal on insert); 2xUGI, bpNLS (C terminal on insert)
  Cloning method: Golden Gate
Terms and licenses: Academic/Nonprofit Terms; Industry Terms: Not Available to Industry
How to cite: Tad-CBE(TCT1) was a gift from Weixin Tang (Addgene plasmid # 235065 ; http://n2t.net/addgene:235065 ; RRID:Addgene_235065)
